>Addgene plasmid #77656 | IP6K3 gRNA (BRDN0001147705) | addgene full sequence | sequence record 188178 | Addgene Assembled Sequence
CCCGGGTGCAAAGATGGATAAAGTTTTAAACAGAGAGGAATCTTTGCAGCTAATGGACCTTCTAGGTCTT
GAAAGGAGTGGGAATTGGCTCCGGTGCCCGTCAGTGGGCAGAGCGCACATCGCCCACAGTCCCCGAGAAG
TTGGGGGGAGGGGTCGGCAATTGATCCGGTGCCTAGAGAAGGTGGCGCGGGGTAAACTGGGAAAGTGATG
TCGTGTACTGGCTCCGCCTTTTTCCCGAGGGTGGGGGAGAACCGTATATAAGTGCAGTAGTCGCCGTGAA
CGTTCTTTTTCGCAACGGGTTTGCCGCCAGAACACAGGTAAGTGCCGTGTGTGGTTCCCGCGGGCCTGGC
CTCTTTACGGGTTATGGCCCTTGCGTGCCTTGAATTACTTCCACCTGGCTGCAGTACGTGATTCTTGATC
CCGAGCTTCGGGTTGGAAGTGGGTGGGAGAGTTCGAGGCCTTGCGCTTAAGGAGCCCCTTCGCCTCGTGC
TTGAGTTGAGGCCTGGCCTGGGCGCTGGGGCCGCCGCGTGCGAATCTGGTGGCACCTTCGCGCCTGTCTC
GCTGCTTTCGATAAGTCTCTAGCCATTTAAAATTTTTGATGACCTGCTGCGACGCTTTTTTTCTGGCAAG
ATAGTCTTGTAAATGCGGGCCAAGATCTGCACACTGGTATTTCGGTTTTTGGGGCCGCGGGCGGCGACGG
GGCCCGTGCGTCCCAGCGCACATGTTCGGCGAGGCGGGGCCTGCGAGCGCGGCCACCGAGAATCGGACGG
GGGTAGTCTCAAGCTGGCCGGCCTGCTCTGGTGCCTGGCCTCGCGCCGCCGTGTATCGCCCCGCCCTGGG
CGGCAAGGCTGGCCCGGTCGGCACCAGTTGCGTGAGCGGAAAGATGGCCGCTTCCCGGCCCTGCTGCAGG
GAGCTCAAAATGGAGGACGCGGCGCTCGGGAGAGCGGGCGGGTGAGTCACCCACACAAAGGAAAAGGGCC
TTTCCGTCCTCAGCCGTCGCTTCATGTGACTCCACGGAGTACCGGGCGCCGTCCAGGCACCTCGATTAGT
TCTCGAGCTTTTGGAGTACGTCGTCTTTAGGTTGGGGGGAGGGGTTTTATGCGATGGAGTTTCCCCACAC
TGAGTGGGTGGAGACTGAAGTTAGGCCAGCTTGGCACTTGATGTAATTCTCCTTGGAATTTGCCCTTTTT
GAGTTTGGATCTTGGTTCATTCTCAAGCCTCAGACAGTGGTTCAAAGTTTTTTTCTTCCATTTCAGGTGT
CGTGACGTACGGCCACCATGACCGAGTACAAGCCCACGGTGCGCCTCGCCACCCGCGACGACGTCCCCAG
GGCCGTACGCACCCTCGCCGCCGCGTTCGCCGACTACCCCGCCACGCGCCACACCGTCGATCCGGACCGC
CACATCGAGCGGGTCACCGAGCTGCAAGAACTCTTCCTCACGCGCGTCGGGCTCGACATCGGCAAGGTGT
GGGTCGCGGACGACGGCGCCGCCGTGGCGGTCTGGACCACGCCGGAGAGCGTCGAAGCGGGGGCGGTGTT
CGCCGAGATCGGCCCGCGCATGGCCGAGTTGAGCGGTTCCCGGCTGGCCGCGCAGCAACAGATGGAAGGC
CTCCTGGCGCCGCACCGGCCCAAGGAGCCCGCGTGGTTCCTGGCCACCGTCGGAGTCTCGCCCGACCACC
AGGGCAAGGGTCTGGGCAGCGCCGTCGTGCTCCCCGGAGTGGAGGCGGCCGAGCGCGCCGGGGTGCCCGC
CTTCCTGGAGACCTCCGCGCCCCGCAACCTCCCCTTCTACGAGCGGCTCGGCTTCACCGTCACCGCCGAC
GTCGAGGTGCCCGAAGGACCGCGCACCTGGTGCATGACCCGCAAGCCCGGTGCCTGAACGCGTTAAGTCG
ACAATCAACCTCTGGATTACAAAATTTGTGAAAGATTGACTGGTATTCTTAACTATGTTGCTCCTTTTAC
GCTATGTGGATACGCTGCTTTAATGCCTTTGTATCATGCTATTGCTTCCCGTATGGCTTTCATTTTCTCC
TCCTTGTATAAATCCTGGTTGCTGTCTCTTTATGAGGAGTTGTGGCCCGTTGTCAGGCAACGTGGCGTGG
TGTGCACTGTGTTTGCTGACGCAACCCCCACTGGTTGGGGCATTGCCACCACCTGTCAGCTCCTTTCCGG
GACTTTCGCTTTCCCCCTCCCTATTGCCACGGCGGAACTCATCGCCGCCTGCCTTGCCCGCTGCTGGACA
GGGGCTCGGCTGTTGGGCACTGACAATTCCGTGGTGTTGTCGGGGAAATCATCGTCCTTTCCTTGGCTGC
TCGCCTGTGTTGCCACCTGGATTCTGCGCGGGACGTCCTTCTGCTACGTCCCTTCGGCCCTCAATCCAGC
GGACCTTCCTTCCCGCGGCCTGCTGCCGGCTCTGCGGCCTCTTCCGCGTCTTCGCCTTCGCCCTCAGACG
AGTCGGATCTCCCTTTGGGCCGCCTCCCCGCGTCGACTTTAAGACCAATGACTTACAAGGCAGCTGTAGA
TCTTAGCCACTTTTTAAAAGAAAAGGGGGGACTGGAAGGGCTAATTCACTCCCAACGAAGACAAGATCTG
CTTTTTGCTTGTACTGGGTCTCTCTGGTTAGACCAGATCTGAGCCTGGGAGCTCTCTGGCTAACTAGGGA
ACCCACTGCTTAAGCCTCAATAAAGCTTGCCTTGAGTGCTTCAAGTAGTGTGTGCCCGTCTGTTGTGTGA
CTCTGGTAACTAGAGATCCCTCAGACCCTTTTAGTCAGTGTGGAAAATCTCTAGCAGTACGTATAGTAGT
TCATGTCATCTTATTATTCAGTATTTATAACTTGCAAAGAAATGAATATCAGAGAGTGAGAGGAACTTGT
TTATTGCAGCTTATAATGGTTACAAATAAAGCAATAGCATCACAAATTTCACAAATAAAGCATTTTTTTC
ACTGCATTCTAGTTGTGGTTTGTCCAAACTCATCAATGTATCTTATCATGTCTGGCTCTAGCTATCCCGC
CCCTAACTCCGCCCATCCCGCCCCTAACTCCGCCCAGTTCCGCCCATTCTCCGCCCCATGGCTGACTAAT
TTTTTTTATTTATGCAGAGGCCGAGGCCGCCTCGGCCTCTGAGCTATTCCAGAAGTAGTGAGGAGGCTTT
TTTGGAGGCCTAGGGACGTACCCAATTCGCCCTATAGTGAGTCGTATTACGCGCGCTCACTGGCCGTCGT
TTTACAACGTCGTGACTGGGAAAACCCTGGCGTTACCCAACTTAATCGCCTTGCAGCACATCCCCCTTTC
GCCAGCTGGCGTAATAGCGAAGAGGCCCGCACCGATCGCCCTTCCCAACAGTTGCGCAGCCTGAATGGCG
AATGGG
[124 nt withheld, positions 3367-3490]
C
[91 nt withheld, positions 3492-3582]
A
[49 nt withheld, positions 3584-3632]
CCTTTGACGTTGGAGTCCACGTTCTTT
[37 nt withheld, positions 3660-3696]
ACCCTATCTCGGTCTATTCTTTTGATTTATAAGGGATTTTGCCGATTTCGGCCTATTGGTTAAAAAATGA
GCTGATTTAACAAAAATTTAACGCGAATTTTAACAAAATATTAACGCTTACAATTTAGGTGGCACTTTTC
GGGGAAATGTGCGCGGAACCCCTATTTGTTTATTTTTCTAAATACATTCAAATATGTATCCGCTCATGAG
ACAATAACCCTGATAAATGCTTCAATAATATTGAAAAAGGAAGAGTATGAGTATTCAACATTTCCGTGTC
GCCCTTATTCCCTTTTTTGCGGCATTTTGCCTTCCTGTTTTTGCTCACCCAGAAACGCTGGTGAAAGTAA
AAGATGCTGAAGATCAGTTGGGTGCACGAGTGGGTTACATCGAACTGGATCTCAACAGCGGTAAGATCCT
TGAGAGTTTTCGCCCCGAAGAACGTTTTCCAATGATGAGCACTTTTAAAGTTCTGCTATGTGGCGCGGTA
TTATCCCGTATTGACGCCGGGCAAGAGCAACTCGGTCGCCGCATACACTATTCTCAGAATGACTTGGTTG
AGTACTCACCAGTCACAGAAAAGCATCTTACGGATGGCATGACAGTAAGAGAATTATGCAGTGCTGCCAT
AACCATGAGTGATAACACTGCGGCCAACTTACTTCTGACAACGATCGGAGGACCGAAGGAGCTAACCGCT
TTTTTGCACAACATGGGGGATCATGTAACTCGCCTTGATCGTTGGGAACCGGAGCTGAATGAAGCCATAC
CAAACGACGAGCGTGACACCACGATGCCTGTAGCAATGGCAACAACGTTGCGCAAACTATTAACTGGCGA
ACTACTTACTCTAGCTTCCCGGCAACAATTAATAGACTGGATGGAGGCGGATAAAGTTGCAGGACCACTT
CTGCGCTCGGCCCTTCCGGCTGGCTGGTTTATTGCTGATAAATCTGGAGCCGGTGAGCGTGGGTCTCGCG
GTATCATTGCAGCACTGGGGCCAGATGGTAAGCCCTCCCGTATCGTAGTTATCTACACGACGGGGAGTCA
GGCAACTATGGATGAACGAAATAGACAGATCGCTGAGATAGGTGCCTCACTGATTAAGCATTGGTAACTG
TCAGACCAAGTTTACTCATATATACTTTAGATTGATTTAAAACTTCATTTTTAATTTAAAAGGATCTAGG
TGAAGATCCTTTTTGATAATCTCATGACCAAAATCCCTTAACGTGAGTTTTCGTTCCACTGAGCGTCAGA
CCCCGTAGAAAAGATCAAAGGATCTTCTTGAGATCCTTTTTTTCTGCGCGTAATCTGCTGCTTGCAAACA
AAAAAACCACCGCTACCAGCGGTGGTTTGTTTGCCGGATCAAGAGCTACCAACTCTTTTTCCGAAGGTAA
CTGGCTTCAGCAGAGCGCAGATACCAAATACTGTTCTTCTAGTGTAGCCGTAGTTAGGCCACCACTTCAA
GAACTCTGTAGCACCGCCTACATACCTCGCTCTGCTAATCCTGTTACCAGTGGCTGCTGCCAGTGGCGAT
AAGTCGTGTCTTACCGGGTTGGACTCAAGACGATAGTTACCGGATAAGGCGCAGCGGTCGGGCTGAACGG
GGGGTTCGTGCACACAGCCCAGCTTGGAGCGAACGACCTACACCGAACTGAGATACCTACAGCGTGAGCT
ATGAGAAAGCGCCACGCTTCCCGAAGGGAGAAAGGCGGACAGGTATCCGGTAAGCGGCAGGGTCGGAACA
GGAGAGCGCACGAGGGAGCTTCCAGGGGGAAACGCCTGGTATCTTTATAGTCCTGTCGGGTTTCGCCACC
TCTGACTTGAGCGTCGATTTTTGTGATGCTCGTCAGGGGGGCGGAGCCTATGGAAAAACGCCAGCAACGC
GGCCTTTTTACGGTTCCTGGCCTTTTGCTGGCCTTTTGCTCACATGTTCTTTCCTGCGTTATCCCCTGAT
TCTGTGGATAACCGTATTACCGCCTTTGAGTGAGCTGATACCGCTCGCCGCAGCCGAACGACCGAGCGCA
GCGAGTCAGTGAGCGAGGAAGCGGAAGAGCGCCCAATACGCAAACCGCCTCTCCCCGCGCGTTGGCCGAT
TCATTAATGCAGCTGGCACGACAGGTTTCCCGACTGGAAAGCGGGCAGTGAGCGCAACGCAATTAATGTG
AGTTAGCTCACTCATTAGGCACCCCAGGCTTTACACTTTATGCTTCCGGCTCGTATGTTGTGTGGAATTG
TGAGCGGATAACAATTTCACACAGGAAACAGCTATGACCATGATTACGCCAAGCGCGCAATTAACCCTCA
CTAAAGGGAACAAAAGCTGGAGCTGCAAGCTTAATGTAGTCTTATGCAATACTCTTGTAGTCTTGCAACA
TGGTAACGATGAGTTAGCAACATGCCTTACAAGGAGAGAAAAAGCACCGTGCATGCCGATTGGTGGAAGT
AAGGTGGTACGATCGTGCCTTATTAGGAAGGCAACAGACGGGTCTGACATGGATTGGACGAACCACTGAA
TTGCCGCATTGCAGAGATATTGTATTTAAGTGCCTAGCTCGATACATAAACGGGTCTCTCTGGTTAGACC
AGATCTGAGCCTGGGAGCTCTCTGGCTAACTAGGGAACCCACTGCTTAAGCCTCAATAAAGCTTGCCTTG
AGTGCTTCAAGTAGTGTGTGCCCGTCTGTTGTGTGACTCTGGTAACTAGAGATCCCTCAGACCCTTTTAG
TCAGTGTGGAAAATCTCTAGCAGTGGCGCCCGAACAGGGACTTGAAAGCGAAAGGGAAACCAGAGGAGCT
CTCTCGACGCAGGACTCGGCTTGCTGAAGCGCGCACGGCAAGAGGCGAGGGGCGGCGACTGGTGAGTACG
CCAAAAATTTTGACTAGCGGAGGCTAGAAGGAGAGAGATGGGTGCGAGAGCGTCAGTATTAAGCGGGGGA
GAATTAGATCGCGATGGGAAAAAATTCGGTTAAGGCCAGGGGGAAAGAAAAAATATAAATTAAAACATAT
AGTATGGGCAAGCAGGGAGCTAGAACGATTCGCAGTTAATCCTGGCCTGTTAGAAACATCAGAAGGCTGT
AGACAAATACTGGGACAGCTACAACCATCCCTTCAGACAGGATCAGAAGAACTTAGATCATTATATAATA
CAGTAGCAACCCTCTATTGTGTGCATCAAAGGATAGAGATAAAAGACACCAAGGAAGCTTTAGACAAGAT
AGAGGAAGAGCAAAACAAAAGTAAGACCACCGCACAGCAAGCGGCCGCTGATCTTCAGACCTGGAGGAGG
AGATATGAGGGACAATTGGAGAAGTGAATTATATAAATATAAAGTAGTAAAAATTGAACCATTAGGAGTA
GCACCCACCAAGGCAAAGAGAAGAGTGGTGCAGAGAGAAAAAAGAGCAGTGGGAATAGGAGCTTTGTTCC
TTGGGTTCTTGGGAGCAGCAGGAAGCACTATGGGCGCAGCGTCAATGACGCTGACGGTACAGGCCAGACA
ATTATTGTCTGGTATAGTGCAGCAGCAGAACAATTTGCTGAGGGCTATTGAGGCGCAACAGCATCTGTTG
CAACTCACAGTCTGGGGCATCAAGCAGCTCCAGGCAAGAATCCTGGCTGTGGAAAGATACCTAAAGGATC
AACAGCTCCTGGGGATTTGGGGTTGCTCTGGAAAACTCATTTGCACCACTGCTGTGCCTTGGAATGCTAG
TTGGAGTAATAAATCTCTGGAACAGATTTGGAATCACACGACCTGGATGGAGTGGGACAGAGAAATTAAC
AATTACACAAGCTTAATACACTCCTTAATTGAAGAATCGCAAAACCAGCAAGAAAAGAATGAACAAGAAT
TATTGGAATTAGATAAATGGGCAAGTTTGTGGAATTGGTTTAACATAACAAATTGGCTGTGGTATATAAA
ATTATTCATAATGATAGTAGGAGGCTTGGTAGGTTTAAGAATAGTTTTTGCTGTACTTTCTATAGTGAAT
AGAGTTAGGCAGGGATATTCACCATTATCGTTTCAGACCCACCTCCCAACCCCGAGGGGACCCAGAGAGG
GCCTATTTCCCATGATTCCTTCATATTTGCATATACGATACAAGGCTGTTAGAGAGATAATTAGAATTAA
TTTGACTGTAAACACAAAGATATTAGTACAAAATACGTGACGTAGAAAGTAATAATTTCTTGGGTAGTTT
GCAGTTTTAAAATTATGTTTTAAAATGGACTATCATATGCTTACCGTAACTTGAAAGTATTTCGATTTCT
TGGCTTTATATATCTTGTGGAAAGGACGAAACACCGCGGTTCACCCCACAGTACAAGTTTTAGAGCTAGA
AATAGCAAGTTAAAATAAGGCTAGTCCGTTATCAACTTGAAAAAGTGGCACCGAGTCGGTGCTTTTTTAA
GCTTGGCGTAACTAGATCTTGAGACAAATGGCAGTATTCATCCACAATTTTAAAAGAAAAGGGGGGATTG
GGGGGTACAGTGCAGGGGAAAGAATAGTAGACATAATAGCAACAGACATACAAACTAAAGAATTACAAAA
ACAAATTACAAAAATTCAAAATTTTCGGGTTTATTACAGGGACAGCAGAGATCCACTTTGGCGCCGGCTC
GAGGGGG
Features (pLannotate 1.2.2; 29 found; start..end, strand, type, name):
     14..80      +  CDS            small t antigen (fragment): SV40 (simian virus 40) small t antigen
    106..317     +  promoter       EF-1α core promoter: core promoter for human elongation factor EF-1α
    318..1256    +  intron         EF-1α intron A: intron upstream of the start codon of human EF-1α
   1278..1877    +  CDS            PuroR (fragment): puromycin N-acetyltransferase; pac from Streptomyces; confers resistance to puromycin
   1893..2481    +  misc_feature   WPRE: woodchuck hepatitis virus posttranscriptional regulatory element
   2532..2551    +  misc_feature   cPPT/CTS (fragment): central polypurine tract and central termination sequence of HIV-1
   2553..2786    +  LTR            3' LTR (ΔU3): self-inactivating 3' long terminal repeat (LTR) from HIV-1
   2864..2985    +  polyA_signal   SV40 poly(A) signal: SV40 polyadenylation signal
   3025..3160    +  rep_origin     SV40 ori: SV40 origin of replication
   3181..3199    -  promoter       T7 promoter: promoter for bacteriophage T7 RNA polymerase
   3207..3362    +  CDS            lacZα (fragment): LacZα fragment of β-galactosidase; lacZ fragment
   3367..3795    +  rep_origin     f1 ori (sequence partly withheld): f1 bacteriophage origin of replication; arrow indicates direction of (+) strand synthesis
   3848..3952    +  promoter       AmpR promoter: bla
   3953..4813    +  CDS            AmpR: β-lactamase; bla; confers resistance to ampicillin, carbenicillin, and related antibiotics
   4984..5572    +  rep_origin     ori: high-copy-number ColE1/pMB1/pBR322/pUC origin of replication
   5755..5847    +  CDS            lacI (fragment): lac repressor; lacI; The lac repressor binds to the lac operator to inhibit transcription in E. coli. This inhibition can be relieved by adding lactose or isopropyl-β-D-thiogalactopyranoside (IPTG).
   5860..5881    +  protein_bind   CAP binding site: CAP binding activates transcription in the presence of cAMP. E. coli catabolite activator protein
   5896..5926    +  promoter       lac promoter: promoter for the E. coli lac operon
   5934..5950    +  protein_bind   lac operator: The lac repressor binds to the lac operator to inhibit transcription in E. coli. This inhibition can be relieved by adding lactose or isopropyl-β-D-thiogalactopyranoside (IPTG). lac repressor encoded by lacI
   5995..6013    +  promoter       T3 promoter: promoter for bacteriophage T3 RNA polymerase
   6041..6267    +  promoter       RSV promoter: Rous sarcoma virus enhancer/promoter
   6268..6448    +  LTR            5' LTR (truncated): truncated 5' long terminal repeat (LTR) from HIV-1
   6495..6620    +  misc_feature   HIV-1 Ψ: packaging signal of human immunodeficiency virus type 1
   6604..6967    +  CDS            HIV-1 gag (fragment): gag protein from human immunodeficiency virus 1; gag
   7113..7346    +  misc_feature   RRE: The Rev response element (RRE) of HIV-1 allows for Rev-dependent mRNA export from the nucleus to the cytoplasm.
   7723..7749    +  CDS            Rev (fragment): human immunodeficiency virus 1 (HIV-1) Rev protein; rev; enhances nuclear export of unspliced and incompletely spliced viral mRNAs
   7753..7993    +  promoter       U6 promoter: RNA polymerase III promoter for human U6 snRNA
   8023..8098    +  misc_RNA       gRNA scaffold: guide RNA scaffold for the Streptococcus pyogenes CRISPR/Cas9 system
   8154..8271    +  misc_feature   cPPT/CTS: central polypurine tract and central termination sequence of HIV-1
