[The description below was written by a language model from this plasmid's Addgene catalogue record and pLannotate feature annotations shown in this document.]
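Description:
IP6K3 gRNA (BRDN0001147705) is a third-generation lentiviral single-guide RNA plasmid built on the lentiGuide-Puro backbone and designed to direct Streptococcus pyogenes Cas9 to the human IP6K3 gene, which encodes an inositol hexakisphosphate kinase. It is propagated in E. coli as a high-copy plasmid through a ColE1/pUC-type origin with ampicillin selection (β-lactamase). The bacterial portion also carries an f1 origin, an SV40 origin and leftover cloning-vector elements (lac promoter/operator, T3 and T7 promoters, lacZα and lacI fragments).

The viral cassette starts with an RSV promoter fused to a truncated HIV-1 5' LTR, which drives Tat-independent production of genomic RNA in packaging cells. This is followed by the Ψ packaging signal with a partial gag region, the Rev response element for nuclear export, and a cPPT/CTS. It ends in a self-inactivating ΔU3 3' LTR with a downstream SV40 polyadenylation signal. Within this frame, a human U6 RNA polymerase III promoter transcribes the 20-nucleotide IP6K3-targeting spacer joined to the Cas9 gRNA scaffold. A separate EF-1α core promoter with its intron A expresses puromycin N-acetyltransferase, stabilised by a WPRE, so that transduced mammalian cells can be selected with puromycin.

The plasmid contains no Cas9, so it must be paired with a separate Cas9 vector or used in cells that already express the nuclease. The guide was designed against two IP6K3 reference transcripts and belongs to a human kinome gRNA collection created with optimized sgRNA design rules. It is suited to knockout of IP6K3 in human cells by lentiviral delivery.
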