Addgene plasmid #77656: IP6K3 gRNA (BRDN0001147705)
Purpose: 3rd generation lentiviral gRNA plasmid targeting human IP6K3
Depositing lab: John Doench & David Root. Depositing organization: Broad Institute. Publication: Optimized sgRNA design to maximize activity and minimize off-target effects of CRISPR-Cas9. Doench JG, Fusi N, Sullender M, Hegde M, Vaimberg EW, Donovan KF, Smith I, Tothova Z, Wilen C, Orchard R, Virgin HW, Listgarten J, Root DE. Nat Biotechnol. 2016 Jan 18. doi: 10.1038/nbt.3437. PubMed 26780180.
Backbone
  Vector backbone: lentiGuide-Puro
  Backbone manufacturer: Zhang Lab (Addgene plasmid # 52963)
  Vector type: Mammalian Expression, Lentiviral, CRISPR
  Selectable markers: Puromycin
Growth in bacteria
  Bacterial resistance: Ampicillin, 100 μg/mL
  Growth temperature: 37°C
  Growth strain: DH5alpha
  Copy number: High Copy
Gene/Insert
  Gene/Insert name: IP6K3 (alt names: IP6K3; NM_001142883.1)
  gRNA/shRNA sequence: CGGTTCACCCCACAGTACAA
  Species: H. sapiens (human)
  Entrez Gene: IP6K3 (a.k.a. IHPK3, INSP6K3, MGC102928)
  Promoter: hU6
  Cloning method: Unknown
  Sequencing primers: 5′ U6-F; 3′ pS2-R
Terms and licenses: Academic/Nonprofit Terms; Industry Terms: Not Available to Industry
Depositor comments: The gRNA was designed to target the following Genbank reference sequence(s): NM_001142883.1,NM_054111.4. Note that this plasmid does NOT contain Cas9. It should be used in conjunction with lentiCas9-Blast (Addgene #52962) or otherwise with cell lines already expressing Cas9. Browse the full kinome gRNA library at http://www.addgene.org/pooled-library/broadgpp-human-kinome/ or visit http://www.broadinstitute.org/rnai/public/ for detailed protocols and information.
How to cite: IP6K3 gRNA (BRDN0001147705) was a gift from John Doench & David Root (Addgene plasmid # 77656 ; http://n2t.net/addgene:77656 ; RRID:Addgene_77656)
