>Addgene plasmid #77656 | IP6K3 gRNA (BRDN0001147705) | depositor partial sequence | sequence record 145116 | Target Sequence
CGGTTCACCCCACAGTACAA
