>Addgene plasmid #77656 | IP6K3 gRNA (BRDN0001147705) | addgene partial sequence | sequence record 188177 | hU6-F
GTAGAAAGTAATAATTTCTTGGGTAGTTTGCAGTTTTAAAATTATGTTTTAAAATGGACTATCATATGCT
TACCGTAACTTGAAAGTATTTCGATTTCTTGGCTTTATATATCTTGTGGAAAGGACGAAACACCGCGGTT
CACCCCACAGTACAAGTTTTAGAGCTAGAAATAGCAAGTTAAAATAAGGCTAGTCCGTTATCAACTTGAA
AAAGTGGCACCGAGTCGGTGCTTTTTTAAGCTTGGCGTAACTAGATCTTGAGACAAATGGCAGTATTCAT
CCACAATTTTAAAAGAAAAGGGGGGATTGGGGGGTACAGTGCAGGGGAAAGAATAGTAGACATAATAGCA
ACAGACATACAAACTAAAGAATTACAAAAACAAATTACAAAAATTCAAAATTTTCGGGTTTATTACAGGG
ACAGCAGAGATCCACTTTGGCGCCGGCTCGAGGGGGCCCGGGTGCAAAGATGGATAAAGTTTTAAACAGA
GAGGAATCTTTGCAGCTAATGGACCTTCTAGGTCTTGAAAGGAGTGGGAATTGGCTCCGGTGCCCGTCAG
TGGGCAGAGC
